Addgene plasmid #42930: pPV477
Depositing lab: James Lok. Depositing organization: University of Pennsylvania.
Backbone
  Vector backbone: pDONR 221
  Backbone manufacturer: Invitrogen
  Backbone size w/o insert (bp): 4762
  Total vector size (bp): 3417
  Vector type: Multi-site Gateway donor plasmid
Growth in bacteria
  Bacterial resistance: Kanamycin, 50 μg/mL
  Growth temperature: 37°C
  Growth strain: DH5alpha
  Copy number: Unknown
Gene/Insert
  Gene/Insert name: attL1::egfp (870 bp)::attL2 (alt names: EGFP; GFP)
  Insert size (bp): 870
  Cloning method: Gateway Cloning
  Sequencing primers: 5′ M13_pUC_fwd; 3′ M13_rev
Resource information
  A portion of this plasmid was derived from a plasmid made by: egfp (870 bp) from pJA257 (Addgene plasmid #21510, Julie Ahringer lab)
Terms and licenses: Academic/Nonprofit Terms; Industry Terms: Not Available to Industry
How to cite: pPV477 was a gift from James Lok (Addgene plasmid # 42930 ; http://n2t.net/addgene:42930 ; RRID:Addgene_42930)
