[The description below was written by a language model from this plasmid's Addgene catalogue record and pLannotate feature annotations shown in this document.]
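Description:
pPV477 is a Gateway entry-type clone built on the Invitrogen pDONR 221 backbone and catalogued as a multi-site Gateway donor plasmid. It is a small bacterial plasmid of 3,417 bp, maintained in E. coli through a high-copy ColE1/pUC-type origin and selected with kanamycin via an aminoglycoside phosphotransferase (KanR) gene. The recorded total size is smaller than the empty backbone, which is consistent with the BP recombination replacing the larger pDONR selection cassette with the shorter insert. Remaining backbone features include rrnB T1 and T2 transcription terminators, which insulate the cloning region from read-through transcription, a T7 promoter adjacent to attL2, and short lacZα and lacI fragments that are non-functional remnants.

The payload is an approximately 870 bp egfp coding segment flanked by attL1 upstream and attL2 downstream, with the EGFP open reading frame oriented from attL1 toward attL2. The record notes that this egfp segment was taken from another plasmid, pJA257. No eukaryotic promoter or 3′ regulatory element is annotated around the reporter, so the plasmid is not an expression construct in itself. Instead, the attL sites allow LR Clonase-mediated transfer of the EGFP sequence into attR-containing destination vectors. In a multi-site Gateway scheme, an attL1/attL2 clone supplies the middle position, to be combined with separate entry clones carrying promoter and 3′ elements to assemble fluorescent reporter transgenes. The record does not state the intended host organism or the specific downstream constructs. The M13 forward and reverse primer sites flanking the att cassette are listed for sequence verification of the insert.
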