Features (pLannotate 1.2.2; 10 found; start..end, strand, type, name):
     47..83      -  CDS            lacZα (fragment): LacZα fragment of β-galactosidase; lacZ fragment
     99..198     +  protein_bind   attL1: mutant version of attL; recombination site for the Gateway® LR reaction LR Clonase™
    204..1067    +  CDS            EGFP: EGFP is a basic (constitutively fluorescent) green fluorescent protein published in 1996, derived from Aequorea victoria. It is reported to be a rapidly-maturing weak dimer with moderate acid sensitivity.
   1072..1171    -  protein_bind   attL2: mutant version of attL; recombination site for the Gateway® LR reaction LR Clonase™
   1189..1207    -  promoter       T7 promoter: promoter for bacteriophage T7 RNA polymerase
   1341..2150    +  CDS            KanR: aminoglycoside phosphotransferase; aph(3')-Ia; confers resistance to kanamycin in bacteria or G418 (Geneticin®) in eukaryotes
   2297..2885    +  rep_origin     ori: high-copy-number ColE1/pMB1/pBR322/pUC origin of replication
   3068..3160    +  CDS            lacI (fragment): lac repressor; lacI; The lac repressor binds to the lac operator to inhibit transcription in E. coli. This inhibition can be relieved by adding lactose or isopropyl-β-D-thiogalactopyranoside (IPTG).
   3215..3242    -  terminator     rrnB T2 terminator: transcription terminator T2 from the E. coli rrnB gene
   3374..3417    +  terminator     rrnB T1 terminator: Escherichia coli rrnB; transcription terminator T1 from the E. coli rrnB gene
>Addgene plasmid #42930 | pPV477 | depositor full sequence | sequence record 58193 | pPV477 sequence 3417 bps
TTGATGCCTGGCAGTTCCCTACTCTCGCGTTAACGCTAGCATGGATGTTTTCCCAGTCACGACGTTGTAA
AACGACGGCCAGTCTTAAGCTCGGGCCCCAAATAATGATTTTATTTTGACTGATAGTGACCTGTTCGTTG
CAACAAATTGATGAGCAATGCTTTTTTATAATGCCAACTTTGTACAAAAAAGCAGGCTCCATGAGTAAAG
GAGAAGAACTTTTCACTGGAGTTGTCCCAATTCTTGTTGAATTAGATGGTGATGTTAATGGGCACAAATT
TTCTGTCAGTGGAGAGGGTGAAGGTGATGCAACATACGGAAAACTTACCCTTAAATTTATTTGCACTACT
GGAAAACTACCTGTTCCATGGGTAAGTTTAAACATATATATACTAACTAACCCTGATTATTTAAATTTTC
AGCCAACACTTGTCACTACTCTCACTTATGGTGTTCAATGCTTCTCGAGATACCCAGATCATATGAAACA
GCATGACTTTTTCAAGAGTGCCATGCCCGAAGGTTATGTACAGGAAAGAACTATATTTTTCAAAGATGAC
GGGAACTACAAGACACGTAAGTTTAAACAGTTCGGTACTAACTAACCATACATATTTAAATTTTCAGGTG
CTGAAGTCAAGTTTGAAGGTGATACCCTTGTTAATAGAATCGAGTTAAAAGGTATTGATTTTAAAGAAGA
TGGAAACATTCTTGGACACAAATTGGAATACAACTATAACTCACACAATGTATACATCATGGCAGACAAA
CAAAAGAATGGAATCAAAGTTGTAAGTTTAAACATGATTTTACTAACTAACTAATCTGATTTAAATTTTC
AGAACTTCAAAATTAGACACAACATTGAAGATGGAAGCGTTCAACTAGCAGACCATTATCAACAAAATAC
TCCAATTGGCGATGGCCCTGTCCTTTTACCAGACAACCATTACCTGTCCACACAATCTGCCCTTTCGAAA
GATCCCAACGAAAAGAGAGACCACATGGTCCTTCTTGAGTTTGTAACAGCTGCTGGGATTACACATGGCA
TGGACGAACTATACAAATGAGACCCAGCTTTCTTGTACAAAGTTGGCATTATAAGAAAGCATTGCTTATC
AATTTGTTGCAACGAACAGGTCACTATCAGTCAAAATAAAATCATTATTTGCCATCCAGCTGATATCCCC
TATAGTGAGTCGTATTACATGGTCATAGCTGTTTCCTGGCAGCTCTGGCCCGTGTCTCAAAATCTCTGAT
GTTACATTGCACAAGATAAAAATATATCATCATGAACAATAAAACTGTCTGCTTACATAAACAGTAATAC
AAGGGGTGTTATGAGCCATATTCAACGGGAAACGTCGAGGCCGCGATTAAATTCCAACATGGATGCTGAT
TTATATGGGTATAAATGGGCTCGCGATAATGTCGGGCAATCAGGTGCGACAATCTATCGCTTGTATGGGA
AGCCCGATGCGCCAGAGTTGTTTCTGAAACATGGCAAAGGTAGCGTTGCCAATGATGTTACAGATGAGAT
GGTCAGACTAAACTGGCTGACGGAATTTATGCCTCTTCCGACCATCAAGCATTTTATCCGTACTCCTGAT
GATGCATGGTTACTCACCACTGCGATCCCCGGAAAAACAGCATTCCAGGTATTAGAAGAATATCCTGATT
CAGGTGAAAATATTGTTGATGCGCTGGCAGTGTTCCTGCGCCGGTTGCATTCGATTCCTGTTTGTAATTG
TCCTTTTAACAGCGATCGCGTATTTCGTCTCGCTCAGGCGCAATCACGAATGAATAACGGTTTGGTTGAT
GCGAGTGATTTTGATGACGAGCGTAATGGCTGGCCTGTTGAACAAGTCTGGAAAGAAATGCATAAACTTT
TGCCATTCTCACCGGATTCAGTCGTCACTCATGGTGATTTCTCACTTGATAACCTTATTTTTGACGAGGG
GAAATTAATAGGTTGTATTGATGTTGGACGAGTCGGAATCGCAGACCGATACCAGGATCTTGCCATCCTA
TGGAACTGCCTCGGTGAGTTTTCTCCTTCATTACAGAAACGGCTTTTTCAAAAATATGGTATTGATAATC
CTGATATGAATAAATTGCAGTTTCATTTGATGCTCGATGAGTTTTTCTAATCAGAATTGGTTAATTGGTT
GTAACACTGGCAGAGCATTACGCTGACTTGACGGGACGGCGCAAGCTCATGACCAAAATCCCTTAACGTG
AGTTACGCGTCGTTCCACTGAGCGTCAGACCCCGTAGAAAAGATCAAAGGATCTTCTTGAGATCCTTTTT
TTCTGCGCGTAATCTGCTGCTTGCAAACAAAAAAACCACCGCTACCAGCGGTGGTTTGTTTGCCGGATCA
AGAGCTACCAACTCTTTTTCCGAAGGTAACTGGCTTCAGCAGAGCGCAGATACCAAATACTGTTCTTCTA
GTGTAGCCGTAGTTAGGCCACCACTTCAAGAACTCTGTAGCACCGCCTACATACCTCGCTCTGCTAATCC
TGTTACCAGTGGCTGCTGCCAGTGGCGATAAGTCGTGTCTTACCGGGTTGGACTCAAGACGATAGTTACC
GGATAAGGCGCAGCGGTCGGGCTGAACGGGGGGTTCGTGCACACAGCCCAGCTTGGAGCGAACGACCTAC
ACCGAACTGAGATACCTACAGCGTGAGCTATGAGAAAGCGCCACGCTTCCCGAAGGGAGAAAGGCGGACA
GGTATCCGGTAAGCGGCAGGGTCGGAACAGGAGAGCGCACGAGGGAGCTTCCAGGGGGAAACGCCTGGTA
TCTTTATAGTCCTGTCGGGTTTCGCCACCTCTGACTTGAGCGTCGATTTTTGTGATGCTCGTCAGGGGGG
CGGAGCCTATGGAAAAACGCCAGCAACGCGGCCTTTTTACGGTTCCTGGCCTTTTGCTGGCCTTTTGCTC
ACATGTTCTTTCCTGCGTTATCCCCTGATTCTGTGGATAACCGTATTACCGCCTTTGAGTGAGCTGATAC
CGCTCGCCGCAGCCGAACGACCGAGCGCAGCGAGTCAGTGAGCGAGGAAGCGGAAGAGCGCCCAATACGC
AAACCGCCTCTCCCCGCGCGTTGGCCGATTCATTAATGCAGCTGGCACGACAGGTTTCCCGACTGGAAAG
CGGGCAGTGAGCGCAACGCAATTAATACGCGTACCGCTAGCCAGGAAGAGTTTGTAGAAACGCAAAAAGG
CCATCCGTCAGGATGGCCTTCTGCTTAGTTTGATGCCTGGCAGTTTATGGCGGGCGTCCTGCCCGCCACC
CTCCGGGCCGTTGCTTCACAACGTTCAAATCCGCTCCCGGCGGATTTGTCCTACTCAGGAGAGCGTTCAC
CGACAAACAACAGATAAAACGAAAGGCCCAGTCTTCCGACTGAGCCTTTCGTTTTAT
