>Addgene plasmid #42930 | pPV477 | addgene partial sequence | sequence record 59511 | M13_pUC_fwd
GGGCCCCAAATAATGATTTTATTTTGACTGATAGTGACCTGTTCGTTGCAACAAATTGATGAGCAATGCT
TTTTTATAATGCCAACTTTGTACAAAAAAGCAGGCTCCATGAGTAAAGGAGAAGAACTTTTCACTGGAGT
TGTCCCAATTCTTGTTGAATTAGATGGTGATGTTAATGGGCACAAATTTTCTGTCAGTGGAGAGGGTGAA
GGTGATGCAACATACGGAAAACTTACCCTTAAATTTATTTGCACTACTGGAAAACTACCTGTTCCATGGG
TAAGTTTAAACATATATATACTAACTAACCCTGATTATTTAAATTTTCAGCCAACACTTGTCACTACTCT
CACTTATGGTGTTCAATGCTTCTCGAGATACCCAGATCATATGAAACAGCATGACTTTTTCAAGAGTGCC
ATGCCCGAAGGTTATGTACAGGAAAGAACTATATTTTTCAAAGATGACGGGAACTACAAGACACGTAAGT
TTAAACAGTTCGGTACTAACTAACCATACATATTTAAATTTTCAGGTGCTGAAGTCAAGTTTGAAGGTGA
TACCCTTGTTAATAGAATCGAGTTAAAAGGTATTGATTTTAAAGAAGATGGAAACATTCTTGGACACAAA
TTGGAATACAACTATAACTCACACAATGTATACATCATGGCAGACAAACAAAAGAATGGAATCAAAGTTG
TAAGTTTAAACATGATTTTACTAACTAACTAATCTGATTTAAATTTTCAGAACTTCAAAATTAGACACAA
CATTGAAGATGGAAGCGTTCAACTAGCAGACCATTATCAACAAAATACTCCAATTGGCGATGGCCCTGTC
CTTTTACCAGACAACCATTACCTGTCCACACAATCTGCCCTTTCGAAAGATCCCAACGAAAAGAGAGACC
ACATGGTCCTTCTTGAGTTTGTAACAGCTGCTGGGATTACACATGGCATGGACGAACTATACAAATGAGA
CCCAGCTTTCTTGTACAAAGTTGGCATTATA
