>Addgene plasmid #42930 | pPV477 | addgene partial sequence | sequence record 59790 | M13_rev
CAGCTGGATGGCAAATAATGATTTTATTTTGACTGATAGTGACCTGTTCGTTGCAACAAATTGATAAGCA
ATGCTTTCTTATAATGCCAACTTTGTACAAGAAAGCTGGGTCTCATTTGTATAGTTCGTCCATGCCATGT
GTAATCCCAGCAGCTGTTACAAACTCAAGAAGGACCATGTGGTCTCTCTTTTCGTTGGGATCTTTCGAAA
GGGCAGATTGTGTGGACAGGTAATGGTTGTCTGGTAAAAGGACAGGGCCATCGCCAATTGGAGTATTTTG
TTGATAATGGTCTGCTAGTTGAACGCTTCCATCTTCAATGTTGTGTCTAATTTTGAAGTTCTGAAAATTT
AAATCAGATTAGTTAGTTAGTAAAATCATGTTTAAACTTACAACTTTGATTCCATTCTTTTGTTTGTCTG
CCATGATGTATACATTGTGTGAGTTATAGTTGTATTCCAATTTGTGTCCAAGAATGTTTCCATCTTCTTT
AAAATCAATACCTTTTAACTCGATTCTATTAACAAGGGTATCACCTTCAAACTTGACTTCAGCACCTGAA
AATTTAAATATGTATGGTTAGTTAGTACCGAACTGTTTAAACTTACGTGTCTTGTAGTTCCCGTCATCTT
TGAAAAATATAGTTCTTTCCTGTACATAACCTTCGGGCATGGCACTCTTGAAAAAGTCATGCTGTTTCAT
ATGATCTGGGTATCTCGAGAAGCATTGAACACCATAAGTGAGAGTAGTGACAAGTGTTGGCTGAAAATTT
AAATAATCAGGGTTAGTTAGTATATATATGTTTAAACTTACCCATGGAACAGGTAGTTTTCCAGTAGTGC
AAATAAATTTAAGGGTAAGTTTTCCGTATGTTGCATCACCTTCACCCTCTCCACTGACAGAAAATT
